>Addgene plasmid #77125 | FASTKD1 gRNA (BRDN0001144859) | addgene full sequence | sequence record 187164 | Addgene Assembled Sequence
CCCGGGTGCAAAGATGGATAAAGTTTTAAACAGAGAGGAATCTTTGCAGCTAATGGACCTTCTAGGTCTT
GAAAGGAGTGGGAATTGGCTCCGGTGCCCGTCAGTGGGCAGAGCGCACATCGCCCACAGTCCCCGAGAAG
TTGGGGGGAGGGGTCGGCAATTGATCCGGTGCCTAGAGAAGGTGGCGCGGGGTAAACTGGGAAAGTGATG
TCGTGTACTGGCTCCGCCTTTTTCCCGAGGGTGGGGGAGAACCGTATATAAGTGCAGTAGTCGCCGTGAA
CGTTCTTTTTCGCAACGGGTTTGCCGCCAGAACACAGGTAAGTGCCGTGTGTGGTTCCCGCGGGCCTGGC
CTCTTTACGGGTTATGGCCCTTGCGTGCCTTGAATTACTTCCACCTGGCTGCAGTACGTGATTCTTGATC
CCGAGCTTCGGGTTGGAAGTGGGTGGGAGAGTTCGAGGCCTTGCGCTTAAGGAGCCCCTTCGCCTCGTGC
TTGAGTTGAGGCCTGGCCTGGGCGCTGGGGCCGCCGCGTGCGAATCTGGTGGCACCTTCGCGCCTGTCTC
GCTGCTTTCGATAAGTCTCTAGCCATTTAAAATTTTTGATGACCTGCTGCGACGCTTTTTTTCTGGCAAG
ATAGTCTTGTAAATGCGGGCCAAGATCTGCACACTGGTATTTCGGTTTTTGGGGCCGCGGGCGGCGACGG
GGCCCGTGCGTCCCAGCGCACATGTTCGGCGAGGCGGGGCCTGCGAGCGCGGCCACCGAGAATCGGACGG
GGGTAGTCTCAAGCTGGCCGGCCTGCTCTGGTGCCTGGCCTCGCGCCGCCGTGTATCGCCCCGCCCTGGG
CGGCAAGGCTGGCCCGGTCGGCACCAGTTGCGTGAGCGGAAAGATGGCCGCTTCCCGGCCCTGCTGCAGG
GAGCTCAAAATGGAGGACGCGGCGCTCGGGAGAGCGGGCGGGTGAGTCACCCACACAAAGGAAAAGGGCC
TTTCCGTCCTCAGCCGTCGCTTCATGTGACTCCACGGAGTACCGGGCGCCGTCCAGGCACCTCGATTAGT
TCTCGAGCTTTTGGAGTACGTCGTCTTTAGGTTGGGGGGAGGGGTTTTATGCGATGGAGTTTCCCCACAC
TGAGTGGGTGGAGACTGAAGTTAGGCCAGCTTGGCACTTGATGTAATTCTCCTTGGAATTTGCCCTTTTT
GAGTTTGGATCTTGGTTCATTCTCAAGCCTCAGACAGTGGTTCAAAGTTTTTTTCTTCCATTTCAGGTGT
CGTGACGTACGGCCACCATGACCGAGTACAAGCCCACGGTGCGCCTCGCCACCCGCGACGACGTCCCCAG
GGCCGTACGCACCCTCGCCGCCGCGTTCGCCGACTACCCCGCCACGCGCCACACCGTCGATCCGGACCGC
CACATCGAGCGGGTCACCGAGCTGCAAGAACTCTTCCTCACGCGCGTCGGGCTCGACATCGGCAAGGTGT
GGGTCGCGGACGACGGCGCCGCCGTGGCGGTCTGGACCACGCCGGAGAGCGTCGAAGCGGGGGCGGTGTT
CGCCGAGATCGGCCCGCGCATGGCCGAGTTGAGCGGTTCCCGGCTGGCCGCGCAGCAACAGATGGAAGGC
CTCCTGGCGCCGCACCGGCCCAAGGAGCCCGCGTGGTTCCTGGCCACCGTCGGAGTCTCGCCCGACCACC
AGGGCAAGGGTCTGGGCAGCGCCGTCGTGCTCCCCGGAGTGGAGGCGGCCGAGCGCGCCGGGGTGCCCGC
CTTCCTGGAGACCTCCGCGCCCCGCAACCTCCCCTTCTACGAGCGGCTCGGCTTCACCGTCACCGCCGAC
GTCGAGGTGCCCGAAGGACCGCGCACCTGGTGCATGACCCGCAAGCCCGGTGCCTGAACGCGTTAAGTCG
ACAATCAACCTCTGGATTACAAAATTTGTGAAAGATTGACTGGTATTCTTAACTATGTTGCTCCTTTTAC
GCTATGTGGATACGCTGCTTTAATGCCTTTGTATCATGCTATTGCTTCCCGTATGGCTTTCATTTTCTCC
TCCTTGTATAAATCCTGGTTGCTGTCTCTTTATGAGGAGTTGTGGCCCGTTGTCAGGCAACGTGGCGTGG
TGTGCACTGTGTTTGCTGACGCAACCCCCACTGGTTGGGGCATTGCCACCACCTGTCAGCTCCTTTCCGG
GACTTTCGCTTTCCCCCTCCCTATTGCCACGGCGGAACTCATCGCCGCCTGCCTTGCCCGCTGCTGGACA
GGGGCTCGGCTGTTGGGCACTGACAATTCCGTGGTGTTGTCGGGGAAATCATCGTCCTTTCCTTGGCTGC
TCGCCTGTGTTGCCACCTGGATTCTGCGCGGGACGTCCTTCTGCTACGTCCCTTCGGCCCTCAATCCAGC
GGACCTTCCTTCCCGCGGCCTGCTGCCGGCTCTGCGGCCTCTTCCGCGTCTTCGCCTTCGCCCTCAGACG
AGTCGGATCTCCCTTTGGGCCGCCTCCCCGCGTCGACTTTAAGACCAATGACTTACAAGGCAGCTGTAGA
TCTTAGCCACTTTTTAAAAGAAAAGGGGGGACTGGAAGGGCTAATTCACTCCCAACGAAGACAAGATCTG
CTTTTTGCTTGTACTGGGTCTCTCTGGTTAGACCAGATCTGAGCCTGGGAGCTCTCTGGCTAACTAGGGA
ACCCACTGCTTAAGCCTCAATAAAGCTTGCCTTGAGTGCTTCAAGTAGTGTGTGCCCGTCTGTTGTGTGA
CTCTGGTAACTAGAGATCCCTCAGACCCTTTTAGTCAGTGTGGAAAATCTCTAGCAGTACGTATAGTAGT
TCATGTCATCTTATTATTCAGTATTTATAACTTGCAAAGAAATGAATATCAGAGAGTGAGAGGAACTTGT
TTATTGCAGCTTATAATGGTTACAAATAAAGCAATAGCATCACAAATTTCACAAATAAAGCATTTTTTTC
ACTGCATTCTAGTTGTGGTTTGTCCAAACTCATCAATGTATCTTATCATGTCTGGCTCTAGCTATCCCGC
CCCTAACTCCGCCCATCCCGCCCCTAACTCCGCCCAGTTCCGCCCATTCTCCGCCCCATGGCTGACTAAT
TTTTTTTATTTATGCAGAGGCCGAGGCCGCCTCGGCCTCTGAGCTATTCCAGAAGTAGTGAGGAGGCTTT
TTTGGAGGCCTAGGGACGTACCCAATTCGCCCTATAGTGAGTCGTATTACGCGCGCTCACTGGCCGTCGT
TTTACAACGTCGTGACTGGGAAAACCCTGGCGTTACCCAACTTAATCGCCTTGCAGCACATCCCCCTTTC
GCCAGCTGGCGTAATAGCGAAGAGGCCCGCACCGATCGCCCTTCCCAACAGTTGCGCAGCCTGAATGGCG
AATGGG
[124 nt withheld, positions 3367-3490]
C
[91 nt withheld, positions 3492-3582]
A
[49 nt withheld, positions 3584-3632]
CCTTTGACGTTGGAGTCCACGTTCTTT
[37 nt withheld, positions 3660-3696]
ACCCTATCTCGGTCTATTCTTTTGATTTATAAGGGATTTTGCCGATTTCGGCCTATTGGTTAAAAAATGA
GCTGATTTAACAAAAATTTAACGCGAATTTTAACAAAATATTAACGCTTACAATTTAGGTGGCACTTTTC
GGGGAAATGTGCGCGGAACCCCTATTTGTTTATTTTTCTAAATACATTCAAATATGTATCCGCTCATGAG
ACAATAACCCTGATAAATGCTTCAATAATATTGAAAAAGGAAGAGTATGAGTATTCAACATTTCCGTGTC
GCCCTTATTCCCTTTTTTGCGGCATTTTGCCTTCCTGTTTTTGCTCACCCAGAAACGCTGGTGAAAGTAA
AAGATGCTGAAGATCAGTTGGGTGCACGAGTGGGTTACATCGAACTGGATCTCAACAGCGGTAAGATCCT
TGAGAGTTTTCGCCCCGAAGAACGTTTTCCAATGATGAGCACTTTTAAAGTTCTGCTATGTGGCGCGGTA
TTATCCCGTATTGACGCCGGGCAAGAGCAACTCGGTCGCCGCATACACTATTCTCAGAATGACTTGGTTG
AGTACTCACCAGTCACAGAAAAGCATCTTACGGATGGCATGACAGTAAGAGAATTATGCAGTGCTGCCAT
AACCATGAGTGATAACACTGCGGCCAACTTACTTCTGACAACGATCGGAGGACCGAAGGAGCTAACCGCT
TTTTTGCACAACATGGGGGATCATGTAACTCGCCTTGATCGTTGGGAACCGGAGCTGAATGAAGCCATAC
CAAACGACGAGCGTGACACCACGATGCCTGTAGCAATGGCAACAACGTTGCGCAAACTATTAACTGGCGA
ACTACTTACTCTAGCTTCCCGGCAACAATTAATAGACTGGATGGAGGCGGATAAAGTTGCAGGACCACTT
CTGCGCTCGGCCCTTCCGGCTGGCTGGTTTATTGCTGATAAATCTGGAGCCGGTGAGCGTGGGTCTCGCG
GTATCATTGCAGCACTGGGGCCAGATGGTAAGCCCTCCCGTATCGTAGTTATCTACACGACGGGGAGTCA
GGCAACTATGGATGAACGAAATAGACAGATCGCTGAGATAGGTGCCTCACTGATTAAGCATTGGTAACTG
TCAGACCAAGTTTACTCATATATACTTTAGATTGATTTAAAACTTCATTTTTAATTTAAAAGGATCTAGG
TGAAGATCCTTTTTGATAATCTCATGACCAAAATCCCTTAACGTGAGTTTTCGTTCCACTGAGCGTCAGA
CCCCGTAGAAAAGATCAAAGGATCTTCTTGAGATCCTTTTTTTCTGCGCGTAATCTGCTGCTTGCAAACA
AAAAAACCACCGCTACCAGCGGTGGTTTGTTTGCCGGATCAAGAGCTACCAACTCTTTTTCCGAAGGTAA
CTGGCTTCAGCAGAGCGCAGATACCAAATACTGTTCTTCTAGTGTAGCCGTAGTTAGGCCACCACTTCAA
GAACTCTGTAGCACCGCCTACATACCTCGCTCTGCTAATCCTGTTACCAGTGGCTGCTGCCAGTGGCGAT
AAGTCGTGTCTTACCGGGTTGGACTCAAGACGATAGTTACCGGATAAGGCGCAGCGGTCGGGCTGAACGG
GGGGTTCGTGCACACAGCCCAGCTTGGAGCGAACGACCTACACCGAACTGAGATACCTACAGCGTGAGCT
ATGAGAAAGCGCCACGCTTCCCGAAGGGAGAAAGGCGGACAGGTATCCGGTAAGCGGCAGGGTCGGAACA
GGAGAGCGCACGAGGGAGCTTCCAGGGGGAAACGCCTGGTATCTTTATAGTCCTGTCGGGTTTCGCCACC
TCTGACTTGAGCGTCGATTTTTGTGATGCTCGTCAGGGGGGCGGAGCCTATGGAAAAACGCCAGCAACGC
GGCCTTTTTACGGTTCCTGGCCTTTTGCTGGCCTTTTGCTCACATGTTCTTTCCTGCGTTATCCCCTGAT
TCTGTGGATAACCGTATTACCGCCTTTGAGTGAGCTGATACCGCTCGCCGCAGCCGAACGACCGAGCGCA
GCGAGTCAGTGAGCGAGGAAGCGGAAGAGCGCCCAATACGCAAACCGCCTCTCCCCGCGCGTTGGCCGAT
TCATTAATGCAGCTGGCACGACAGGTTTCCCGACTGGAAAGCGGGCAGTGAGCGCAACGCAATTAATGTG
AGTTAGCTCACTCATTAGGCACCCCAGGCTTTACACTTTATGCTTCCGGCTCGTATGTTGTGTGGAATTG
TGAGCGGATAACAATTTCACACAGGAAACAGCTATGACCATGATTACGCCAAGCGCGCAATTAACCCTCA
CTAAAGGGAACAAAAGCTGGAGCTGCAAGCTTAATGTAGTCTTATGCAATACTCTTGTAGTCTTGCAACA
TGGTAACGATGAGTTAGCAACATGCCTTACAAGGAGAGAAAAAGCACCGTGCATGCCGATTGGTGGAAGT
AAGGTGGTACGATCGTGCCTTATTAGGAAGGCAACAGACGGGTCTGACATGGATTGGACGAACCACTGAA
TTGCCGCATTGCAGAGATATTGTATTTAAGTGCCTAGCTCGATACATAAACGGGTCTCTCTGGTTAGACC
AGATCTGAGCCTGGGAGCTCTCTGGCTAACTAGGGAACCCACTGCTTAAGCCTCAATAAAGCTTGCCTTG
AGTGCTTCAAGTAGTGTGTGCCCGTCTGTTGTGTGACTCTGGTAACTAGAGATCCCTCAGACCCTTTTAG
TCAGTGTGGAAAATCTCTAGCAGTGGCGCCCGAACAGGGACTTGAAAGCGAAAGGGAAACCAGAGGAGCT
CTCTCGACGCAGGACTCGGCTTGCTGAAGCGCGCACGGCAAGAGGCGAGGGGCGGCGACTGGTGAGTACG
CCAAAAATTTTGACTAGCGGAGGCTAGAAGGAGAGAGATGGGTGCGAGAGCGTCAGTATTAAGCGGGGGA
GAATTAGATCGCGATGGGAAAAAATTCGGTTAAGGCCAGGGGGAAAGAAAAAATATAAATTAAAACATAT
AGTATGGGCAAGCAGGGAGCTAGAACGATTCGCAGTTAATCCTGGCCTGTTAGAAACATCAGAAGGCTGT
AGACAAATACTGGGACAGCTACAACCATCCCTTCAGACAGGATCAGAAGAACTTAGATCATTATATAATA
CAGTAGCAACCCTCTATTGTGTGCATCAAAGGATAGAGATAAAAGACACCAAGGAAGCTTTAGACAAGAT
AGAGGAAGAGCAAAACAAAAGTAAGACCACCGCACAGCAAGCGGCCGCTGATCTTCAGACCTGGAGGAGG
AGATATGAGGGACAATTGGAGAAGTGAATTATATAAATATAAAGTAGTAAAAATTGAACCATTAGGAGTA
GCACCCACCAAGGCAAAGAGAAGAGTGGTGCAGAGAGAAAAAAGAGCAGTGGGAATAGGAGCTTTGTTCC
TTGGGTTCTTGGGAGCAGCAGGAAGCACTATGGGCGCAGCGTCAATGACGCTGACGGTACAGGCCAGACA
ATTATTGTCTGGTATAGTGCAGCAGCAGAACAATTTGCTGAGGGCTATTGAGGCGCAACAGCATCTGTTG
CAACTCACAGTCTGGGGCATCAAGCAGCTCCAGGCAAGAATCCTGGCTGTGGAAAGATACCTAAAGGATC
AACAGCTCCTGGGGATTTGGGGTTGCTCTGGAAAACTCATTTGCACCACTGCTGTGCCTTGGAATGCTAG
TTGGAGTAATAAATCTCTGGAACAGATTTGGAATCACACGACCTGGATGGAGTGGGACAGAGAAATTAAC
AATTACACAAGCTTAATACACTCCTTAATTGAAGAATCGCAAAACCAGCAAGAAAAGAATGAACAAGAAT
TATTGGAATTAGATAAATGGGCAAGTTTGTGGAATTGGTTTAACATAACAAATTGGCTGTGGTATATAAA
ATTATTCATAATGATAGTAGGAGGCTTGGTAGGTTTAAGAATAGTTTTTGCTGTACTTTCTATAGTGAAT
AGAGTTAGGCAGGGATATTCACCATTATCGTTTCAGACCCACCTCCCAACCCCGAGGGGACCCAGAGAGG
GCCTATTTCCCATGATTCCTTCATATTTGCATATACGATACAAGGCTGTTAGAGAGATAATTAGAATTAA
TTTGACTGTAAACACAAAGATATTAGTACAAAATACGTGACGTAGAAAGTAATAATTTCTTGGGTAGTTT
GCAGTTTTAAAATTATGTTTTAAAATGGACTATCATATGCTTACCGTAACTTGAAAGTATTTCGATTTCT
TGGCTTTATATATCTTGTGGAAAGGACGAAACACCGTATCTAGTAGCAAAGTACTGGTTTTAGAGCTAGA
AATAGCAAGTTAAAATAAGGCTAGTCCGTTATCAACTTGAAAAAGTGGCACCGAGTCGGTGCTTTTTTAA
GCTTGGCGTAACTAGATCTTGAGACAAATGGCAGTATTCATCCACAATTTTAAAAGAAAAGGGGGGATTG
GGGGGTACAGTGCAGGGGAAAGAATAGTAGACATAATAGCAACAGACATACAAACTAAAGAATTACAAAA
ACAAATTACAAAAATTCAAAATTTTCGGGTTTATTACAGGGACAGCAGAGATCCACTTTGGCGCCGGCTC
GAGGGGG
Features (pLannotate 1.2.2; 29 found; start..end, strand, type, name):
     14..80      +  CDS            small t antigen (fragment): SV40 (simian virus 40) small t antigen
    106..317     +  promoter       EF-1α core promoter: core promoter for human elongation factor EF-1α
    318..1256    +  intron         EF-1α intron A: intron upstream of the start codon of human EF-1α
   1278..1877    +  CDS            PuroR (fragment): puromycin N-acetyltransferase; pac from Streptomyces; confers resistance to puromycin
   1893..2481    +  misc_feature   WPRE: woodchuck hepatitis virus posttranscriptional regulatory element
   2532..2551    +  misc_feature   cPPT/CTS (fragment): central polypurine tract and central termination sequence of HIV-1
   2553..2786    +  LTR            3' LTR (ΔU3): self-inactivating 3' long terminal repeat (LTR) from HIV-1
   2864..2985    +  polyA_signal   SV40 poly(A) signal: SV40 polyadenylation signal
   3025..3160    +  rep_origin     SV40 ori: SV40 origin of replication
   3181..3199    -  promoter       T7 promoter: promoter for bacteriophage T7 RNA polymerase
   3207..3362    +  CDS            lacZα (fragment): LacZα fragment of β-galactosidase; lacZ fragment
   3367..3795    +  rep_origin     f1 ori (sequence partly withheld): f1 bacteriophage origin of replication; arrow indicates direction of (+) strand synthesis
   3848..3952    +  promoter       AmpR promoter: bla
   3953..4813    +  CDS            AmpR: β-lactamase; bla; confers resistance to ampicillin, carbenicillin, and related antibiotics
   4984..5572    +  rep_origin     ori: high-copy-number ColE1/pMB1/pBR322/pUC origin of replication
   5755..5847    +  CDS            lacI (fragment): lac repressor; lacI; The lac repressor binds to the lac operator to inhibit transcription in E. coli. This inhibition can be relieved by adding lactose or isopropyl-β-D-thiogalactopyranoside (IPTG).
   5860..5881    +  protein_bind   CAP binding site: CAP binding activates transcription in the presence of cAMP. E. coli catabolite activator protein
   5896..5926    +  promoter       lac promoter: promoter for the E. coli lac operon
   5934..5950    +  protein_bind   lac operator: The lac repressor binds to the lac operator to inhibit transcription in E. coli. This inhibition can be relieved by adding lactose or isopropyl-β-D-thiogalactopyranoside (IPTG). lac repressor encoded by lacI
   5995..6013    +  promoter       T3 promoter: promoter for bacteriophage T3 RNA polymerase
   6041..6267    +  promoter       RSV promoter: Rous sarcoma virus enhancer/promoter
   6268..6448    +  LTR            5' LTR (truncated): truncated 5' long terminal repeat (LTR) from HIV-1
   6495..6620    +  misc_feature   HIV-1 Ψ: packaging signal of human immunodeficiency virus type 1
   6604..6967    +  CDS            HIV-1 gag (fragment): gag protein from human immunodeficiency virus 1; gag
   7113..7346    +  misc_feature   RRE: The Rev response element (RRE) of HIV-1 allows for Rev-dependent mRNA export from the nucleus to the cytoplasm.
   7723..7749    +  CDS            Rev (fragment): human immunodeficiency virus 1 (HIV-1) Rev protein; rev; enhances nuclear export of unspliced and incompletely spliced viral mRNAs
   7753..7993    +  promoter       U6 promoter: RNA polymerase III promoter for human U6 snRNA
   8023..8098    +  misc_RNA       gRNA scaffold: guide RNA scaffold for the Streptococcus pyogenes CRISPR/Cas9 system
   8154..8271    +  misc_feature   cPPT/CTS: central polypurine tract and central termination sequence of HIV-1
