[The description below was written by a language model from this plasmid's Addgene catalogue record and pLannotate feature annotations shown in this document.]
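Description:
FASTKD1 gRNA (BRDN0001144859) is a third-generation lentiviral guide RNA plasmid built on the lentiGuide-Puro backbone. It delivers a single CRISPR guide against human FASTKD1, designed against two RefSeq transcripts of the gene. In bacteria it is maintained as a high-copy plasmid through a ColE1/pUC-type origin and selected with ampicillin via the β-lactamase gene. An f1 origin, an SV40 origin and remnants of lac and T7/T3 cloning elements are also annotated in the backbone.

The viral portion starts with an RSV promoter fused to a truncated HIV-1 5' LTR, which drives Tat-independent production of the genomic RNA in packaging cells. It is followed by the Ψ packaging signal with a gag fragment, the Rev response element for nuclear export, and a cPPT/CTS. The genome ends in a U3-deleted, self-inactivating 3' LTR, with an SV40 polyadenylation signal downstream.

Between the LTRs sit two expression units. A human U6 RNA polymerase III promoter transcribes the FASTKD1-specific spacer fused to the Streptococcus pyogenes Cas9 gRNA scaffold. An EF-1α core promoter with its intron A drives puromycin N-acetyltransferase, with a WPRE downstream to enhance expression, allowing puromycin selection of transduced mammalian cells.

The plasmid does not encode Cas9, so it must be paired with a separate Cas9 vector such as lentiCas9-Blast or used in cells that already express the nuclease. The depositor comments link it to a human kinome gRNA library, and it is suited to targeted disruption of FASTKD1 in human cells.
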