Addgene plasmid #77125: FASTKD1 gRNA (BRDN0001144859)
Purpose: 3rd generation lentiviral gRNA plasmid targeting human FASTKD1
Depositing lab: John Doench & David Root. Depositing organization: Broad Institute. Publication: Optimized sgRNA design to maximize activity and minimize off-target effects of CRISPR-Cas9. Doench JG, Fusi N, Sullender M, Hegde M, Vaimberg EW, Donovan KF, Smith I, Tothova Z, Wilen C, Orchard R, Virgin HW, Listgarten J, Root DE. Nat Biotechnol. 2016 Jan 18. doi: 10.1038/nbt.3437. PubMed 26780180.
Backbone
  Vector backbone: lentiGuide-Puro
  Backbone manufacturer: Zhang Lab (Addgene plasmid # 52963)
  Vector type: Mammalian Expression, Lentiviral, CRISPR
  Selectable markers: Puromycin
Growth in bacteria
  Bacterial resistance: Ampicillin, 100 μg/mL
  Growth temperature: 37°C
  Growth strain: DH5alpha
  Copy number: High Copy
Gene/Insert
  Gene/Insert name: FASTKD1 (alt names: FASTKD1; NM_001281476.1)
  gRNA/shRNA sequence: TATCTAGTAGCAAAGTACTG
  Species: H. sapiens (human)
  Entrez Gene: FASTKD1 (a.k.a. FLJ21901, KIAA1800)
  Promoter: hU6
  Cloning method: Unknown
  Sequencing primers: 5′ U6-F; 3′ pS2-R
Terms and licenses: Academic/Nonprofit Terms; Industry Terms: Not Available to Industry
Depositor comments: The gRNA was designed to target the following Genbank reference sequence(s): NM_001281476.1,NM_024622.4. Note that this plasmid does NOT contain Cas9. It should be used in conjunction with lentiCas9-Blast (Addgene #52962) or otherwise with cell lines already expressing Cas9. Browse the full kinome gRNA library at http://www.addgene.org/pooled-library/broadgpp-human-kinome/ or visit http://www.broadinstitute.org/rnai/public/ for detailed protocols and information.
How to cite: FASTKD1 gRNA (BRDN0001144859) was a gift from John Doench & David Root (Addgene plasmid # 77125 ; http://n2t.net/addgene:77125 ; RRID:Addgene_77125)
