>Addgene plasmid #77125 | FASTKD1 gRNA (BRDN0001144859) | depositor partial sequence | sequence record 144585 | Target Sequence
TATCTAGTAGCAAAGTACTG
