>Addgene plasmid #77125 | FASTKD1 gRNA (BRDN0001144859) | addgene partial sequence | sequence record 187163 | hU6-F
CGTAGAAAGTAATAATTTCTTGGGTAGTTTGCAGTTTTAAAATTATGTTTTAAAATGGACTATCATATGC
TTACCGTAACTTGAAAGTATTTCGATTTCTTGGCTTTATATATCTTGTGGAAAGGACGAAACACCGTATC
TAGTAGCAAAGTACTGGTTTTAGAGCTAGAAATAGCAAGTTAAAATAAGGCTAGTCCGTTATCAACTTGA
AAAAGTGGCACCGAGTCGGTGCTTTTTTAAGCTTGGCGTAACTAGATCTTGAGACAAATGGCAGTATTCA
TCCACAATTTTAAAAGAAAAGGGGGGATTGGGGGGTACAGTGCAGGGGAAAGAATAGTAGACATAATAGC
AACAGACATACAAACTAAAGAATTACAAAAACAAATTACAAAAATTCAAAATTTTCGGGTTTATTACAGG
GACAGCAGAGATCCACTTTGGCGCCGGCTCGAGGGGGCCCGGGTGCAAAGATGGATAAAGTTTTAAACAG
AGAGGAATCTTTGCAGCTAATGGACCTTCTAGGTCTTGAAAGGAGTGGGAATTGGCTCCGGTGCCCGTCA
GTGGGCAGAG
